Addgene plasmid #41942: MSCV-CMV-DsRed-IRES-d1EGFP
Purpose: Retroviral expression of DsRed in mammalian cells
Depositing lab: Stephen Elledge. Depositing organization: Harvard Medical School. Publication: Global protein stability profiling in mammalian cells. Yen HC, Xu Q, Chou DM, Zhao Z, Elledge SJ. Science. 2008 Nov 7;322(5903):918-23. doi: 10.1126/science.1160489. PubMed 18988847.
Backbone
  Vector backbone: MSCV
  Backbone size w/o insert (bp): 7556
  Vector type: Mammalian Expression, Retroviral
  Selectable markers: IRES d1EGFP
Growth in bacteria
  Bacterial resistance: Ampicillin, 100 μg/mL
  Growth temperature: 37°C
  Growth strain: ccdB Survival
  Copy number: High Copy
Gene/Insert
  Gene/Insert name: DsRed
  Promoter: TRE
  Cloning method: Gateway Cloning
  Sequencing primers: 5′ pLXSN-5
Terms and licenses: Academic/Nonprofit Terms; Industry Terms: Not Available to Industry
Depositor comments: 1 hour half life EGFP
How to cite: MSCV-CMV-DsRed-IRES-d1EGFP was a gift from Stephen Elledge (Addgene plasmid # 41942 ; http://n2t.net/addgene:41942 ; RRID:Addgene_41942)
