[The description below was written by a language model from this plasmid's Addgene catalogue record and pLannotate feature annotations shown in this document.]
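Description:
MSCV-CMV-DsRed-IRES-d1EGFP is a gammaretroviral mammalian expression vector built on the murine stem cell virus (MSCV) backbone. It is propagated in E. coli from a high-copy ColE1/pUC-type origin with ampicillin resistance (β-lactamase). The annotated viral elements are an MESV-derived 5' LTR, the MESV Ψ packaging signal, a truncated gag region lacking its start codon that extends the packaging signal, and fragments of a U3-deleted (self-inactivating) 3' LTR. Together these allow the transcript to be packaged into retroviral particles when packaging functions are supplied in trans, and then integrated into target cells. In the feature table the viral elements lie on the opposite strand to the expression cassette, so the internal cassette appears to be oriented antisense to the viral genome. Small backbone remnants (lac promoter/operator and fragments of lacZα, lacI, TcR, rop and bom) are also annotated.

The payload is a bicistronic reporter cassette. The CMV immediate-early enhancer and promoter drive DsRed-Express, a rapidly maturing DsRed variant, followed by an EMCV IRES2 and d1EGFP. The latter is EGFP destabilized by fusion to a mouse ornithine decarboxylase degradation domain, giving a half-life of about one hour. Both proteins are translated from a single mRNA, so DsRed serves as a stable internal reference against which the short-lived EGFP signal can be compared. This fits the protein stability profiling work associated with the deposit, where the plasmid plausibly serves as a defined half-life reference, though the record states only retroviral DsRed expression.

The record has some inconsistencies. The catalogue lists the promoter as TRE, whereas the name and the sequenced features indicate CMV. Gateway cloning and a ccdB-survival strain are recorded, but no att sites or ccdB cassette are annotated. No drug selection marker for mammalian cells is present, and transduced cells are identified by fluorescence.
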