Features (pLannotate 1.2.2; 24 found; start..end, strand, type, name):
      1..304     +  enhancer       CMV enhancer: human cytomegalovirus immediate early enhancer
    305..508     +  promoter       CMV promoter: human cytomegalovirus (CMV) immediate early promoter
    651..673     +  misc_feature   MCS (fragment): multiple cloning site
    688..1365    +  CDS            DsRed-Express: rapidly maturing tetrameric variant of DsRed fluorescent protein (Bevis and Glick, 2002) mammalian codon-optimized
   1371..1406    +  misc_feature   MCS (fragment): multiple cloning site
   1408..1994    +  misc_feature   IRES2: internal ribosome entry site (IRES) of the encephalomyocarditis virus (EMCV)
   1995..2840    +  CDS            d1EGFP: EGFP destabilized by fusion to a mutated version of residues 422-461 of mouse ornithine decarboxylase, giving an in vivo half-life of ~1 hour mammalian codon-optimized
   2864..3280    -  CDS            gag (truncated): truncated Moloney murine leukemia virus (MMLV) gag gene lacking the start codon
   3347..3688    -  misc_feature   MESV Ψ: packaging signal of murine embryonic stem cell virus
   3752..4268    -  LTR            5' LTR: 5' long terminal repeat from murine embryonic stem cell virus
   4310..4408    -  CDS            env (fragment): murine leukemia virus gPr80 envelope polyprotein precursor; env; proteolytically cleaved into gp70SU and p15TM subunits
   4409..4610    +  CDS            TcR (fragment): tetracycline efflux protein; tet; confers resistance to tetracycline
   4610..4759    +  CDS            lacZα (fragment): LacZα fragment of β-galactosidase; lacZ fragment
   4765..4864    -  misc_feature   bom (fragment): basis of mobility region from pBR322
   4966..5001    -  CDS            rop (fragment): Rop protein, which maintains plasmids at low copy number; rop
   5096..5200    +  promoter       AmpR promoter: bla
   5201..6061    +  CDS            AmpR: β-lactamase; bla; confers resistance to ampicillin, carbenicillin, and related antibiotics
   6232..6820    +  rep_origin     ori: high-copy-number ColE1/pMB1/pBR322/pUC origin of replication
   7003..7095    +  CDS            lacI (fragment): lac repressor; lacI; The lac repressor binds to the lac operator to inhibit transcription in E. coli. This inhibition can be relieved by adding lactose or isopropyl-β-D-thiogalactopyranoside (IPTG).
   7108..7129    +  protein_bind   CAP binding site: CAP binding activates transcription in the presence of cAMP. E. coli catabolite activator protein
   7144..7174    +  promoter       lac promoter: promoter for the E. coli lac operon
   7182..7198    +  protein_bind   lac operator: The lac repressor binds to the lac operator to inhibit transcription in E. coli. This inhibition can be relieved by adding lactose or isopropyl-β-D-thiogalactopyranoside (IPTG). lac repressor encoded by lacI
   7360..7654    -  LTR            3' LTR (ΔU3) (fragment): self-inactivating 3' long terminal repeat (LTR) from Moloney murine leukemia virus
   7651..7685    -  LTR            3' LTR (ΔU3) (fragment): self-inactivating 3' long terminal repeat (LTR) from Moloney murine leukemia virus
>Addgene plasmid #41942 | MSCV-CMV-DsRed-IRES-d1EGFP | addgene full sequence | sequence record 329614 | Addgene NGS Result
CGTTACATAACTTACGGTAAATGGCCCGCCTGGCTGACCGCCCAACGACCCCCGCCCATTGACGTCAATA
ATGACGTATGTTCCCATAGTAACGCCAATAGGGACTTTCCATTGACGTCAATGGGTGGAGTATTTACGGT
AAACTGCCCACTTGGCAGTACATCAAGTGTATCATATGCCAAGTACGCCCCCTATTGACGTCAATGACGG
TAAATGGCCCGCCTGGCATTATGCCCAGTACATGACCTTATGGGACTTTCCTACTTGGCAGTACATCTAC
GTATTAGTCATCGCTATTACCATGGTGATGCGGTTTTGGCAGTACATCAATGGGCGTGGATAGCGGTTTG
ACTCACGGGGATTTCCAAGTCTCCACCCCATTGACGTCAATGGGAGTTTGTTTTGGCACCAAAATCAACG
GGACTTTCCAAAATGTCGTAACAACTCCGCCCCATTGACGCAAATGGGCGGTAGGCGTGTACGGTGGGAG
GTCTATATAAGCAGAGCTCGTTTAGTGAACCGTCAGATCGCCTGGAGACGCCATCCACGCTGTTTTGACC
TCCATAGAAGACACCGGGACCGATCCAGCCTCCGCGGCCGGGAACGGTGCATTGGAACGGACCTGCAGGA
ATTGATCCGCGGCCGCACCGGCTAGCGCTACCGGACTCAGATCCACCGGTCGCCACCATGGCCTCCTCCG
AGGACGTCATCAAGGAGTTCATGCGCTTCAAGGTGCGCATGGAGGGCTCCGTGAACGGCCACGAGTTCGA
GATCGAGGGCGAGGGCGAGGGCCGCCCCTACGAGGGCACCCAGACCGCCAAGCTGAAGGTGACCAAGGGC
GGCCCCCTGCCCTTCGCCTGGGACATCCTGTCCCCCCAGTTCCAGTACGGCTCCAAGGTGTACGTGAAGC
ACCCCGCCGACATCCCCGACTACAAGAAGCTGTCCTTCCCCGAGGGCTTCAAGTGGGAGCGCGTGATGAA
CTTCGAGGACGGCGGCGTGGTGACCGTGACCCAGGACTCCTCCCTGCAGGACGGCTCCTTCATCTACAAG
GTGAAGTTCATCGGCGTGAACTTCCCCTCCGACGGCCCCGTAATGCAGAAGAAGACTATGGGCTGGGAGG
CCTCCACCGAGCGCCTGTACCCCCGCGACGGCGTGCTGAAGGGCGAGATCCACAAGGCCCTGAAGCTGAA
GGACGGCGGCCACTACCTGGTGGAGTTCAAGTCCATCTACATGGCCAAGAAGCCCGTGCAGCTGCCCGGC
TACTACTACGTGGACTCCAAGCTGGACATCACCTCCCACAACGAGGACTACACCATCGTGGAGCAGTACG
AGCGCGCCGAGGGCCGCCACCACCTGTTCCTGTAGCGGCCAATTCTGCAGTCGACGGTACCGCGGGCCCG
GGATCCGCCCCTCTCCCTCCCCCCCCCCTAACGTTACTGGCCGAAGCCGCTTGGAATAAGGCCGGTGTGC
GTTTGTCTATATGTTATTTTCCACCATATTGCCGTCTTTTGGCAATGTGAGGGCCCGGAAACCTGGCCCT
GTCTTCTTGACGAGCATTCCTAGGGGTCTTTCCCCTCTCGCCAAAGGAATGCAAGGTCTGTTGAATGTCG
TGAAGGAAGCAGTTCCTCTGGAAGCTTCTTGAAGACAAACAACGTCTGTAGCGACCCTTTGCAGGCAGCG
GAACCCCCCACCTGGCGACAGGTGCCTCTGCGGCCAAAAGCCACGTGTATAAGATACACCTGCAAAGGCG
GCACAACCCCAGTGCCACGTTGTGAGTTGGATAGTTGTGGAAAGAGTCAAATGGCTCTCCTCAAGCGTAT
TCAACAAGGGGCTGAAGGATGCCCAGAAGGTACCCCATTGTATGGGATCTGATCTGGGGCCTCGGTACAC
ATGCTTTACATGTGTTTAGTCGAGGTTAAAAAAACGTCTAGGCCCCCCGAACCACGGGGACGTGGTTTTC
CTTTGAAAAACACGATGATAATATGGCCACAACCATGGTGAGCAAGGGCGAGGAGCTGTTCACCGGGGTG
GTGCCCATCCTGGTCGAGCTGGACGGCGACGTAAACGGCCACAAGTTCAGCGTGTCCGGCGAGGGCGAGG
GCGATGCCACCTACGGCAAGCTGACCCTGAAGTTCATCTGCACCACCGGCAAGCTGCCCGTGCCCTGGCC
CACCCTCGTGACCACCCTGACCTACGGCGTGCAGTGCTTCAGCCGCTACCCCGACCACATGAAGCAGCAC
GACTTCTTCAAGTCCGCCATGCCCGAAGGCTACGTCCAGGAGCGCACCATCTTCTTCAAGGACGACGGCA
ACTACAAGACCCGCGCCGAGGTGAAGTTCGAGGGCGACACCCTGGTGAACCGCATCGAGCTGAAGGGCAT
CGACTTCAAGGAGGACGGCAACATCCTGGGGCACAAGCTGGAGTACAACTACAACAGCCACAACGTCTAT
ATCATGGCCGACAAGCAGAAGAACGGCATCAAGGTGAACTTCAAGATCCGCCACAACATCGAGGACGGCA
GCGTGCAGCTCGCCGACCACTACCAGCAGAACACCCCCATCGGCGACGGCCCCGTGCTGCTGCCCGACAA
CCACTACCTGAGCACCCAGTCCGCCCTGAGCAAAGACCCCAACGAGAAGCGCGATCACATGGTCCTGCTG
GAGTTCGTGACCGCCGCCGGGATCACTCTCGGCATGGACGAGCTGTACAAGAAGCTTAGCCATGGCTTCC
CGCCGGCGGTGGCGGCGCAGGATGATGGCACGCTGCCCATGTCTTGTGCCCAGGAGAGCGGGATGGACCG
TCACCCTGCAGCCTGTGCTTCTGCTAGGATCAATGTGTAGGCGGCCTCGAGAGATCTAATTCCGGCGCCT
AGAGAAGGAGTGAGGGCTGGATAAAGGGAGGATCGAGGCGGGGTCGAACGAGGAGGTTCAAGGGGGAGAG
ACGGGGCGGATGGAGGAAGAGGAGGCGGAGGCTTAGGGTGTACAAAGGGCTTGACCCAGGGAGGGGGGTC
AAAAGCCAAGGCTTCCCAGGTCACGATGTAGGGGACCTGGTCTGGGTGTCCATGCGGGCCAGGTGAAAAG
ACCTTGATCTTAACCTGGGTGATGAGGTCTCGGTTAAAGGTGCCGTCTCGCGGCCATCCGACGTTAAAGG
TTGGCCATTCTGCAGAGCAGAAGGTAACCCAACGTCTCTTCTTGACATCTACCGACTGGTTGTGAGCGAT
CCGCTCGACATCTTTCCAGTGACCTAAGGTCAAACTTAAGGGAGTGGTAACAGTCTGGCCCTAATTTTCA
GACAAATACAGAAACACAGTCAGACAGAGACAACACAGAACGATGCTGCAGCGCTGCAGCAGACAAGACG
CGCGGCTTCGGTTCCAAACCGAAAGCAAAAATTCAGACGGAGGCGGGAACTGTTTTAGGTTCTCGTCTCC
TACCAGAACCACATATCCTGACGGGGTCGGATTCCACATCGACTCCCTTCCTCAGGTCGGGCCACAAAAA
CGGCCCCCAAAGTCCCTGGGACGTCTCCCAGGGTTGCGGCCGGGTGTTCAGAACTCGTCAGTTCCACCAC
GGGTCCGCCAGATACAGAGCTAGTTAGCTAACTAGTACAGACGCAGGCGCAAACATTAGATGCCGGCACA
AACACGCACAAAGACAGAGACAGACACGAAACGACCGCTGGCCAGCTTACCTCCCGGCGGGGGGGTCGGT
GGTCCCTGGGCAGGGGTCTCCAAATCTCGGTGGAACCTCCAAATGAAAGACCCCCGAGGTGGGCAGTCAA
TCAATCTGAGGAGACCCTCCCAAGGATCAGCGAGTCCACGATTCGGATGCAAACAGCAAGAGGCTTTATT
GGGAATACGGGTACCCGGGCGACGCAGTCTATCGGAGGACTGGCGCGCCGAGTGAGGGGTTGTGGGCTCT
TTTATTGAGCTCGGGGAGCAGAAGCGCGCGAACAGAAGCGAGAAGCGAACTGATTGGTTAGTTCAAATAA
GGCACAGGGTCATTTCAGGTCCTTGGGGCACCCTGGAAACATCTGATGGTTCTCTAGAAACTGCTGAGGG
CGGGACCGCATCTGGGGACCATCTGTTCTTGGCCCTGAGCCGGGGCAGGAACTGCTTACCACAGATATCC
TGTTTGGCCCATATTCTGCTGTCTCTCTGTTCCTAACCTTGATCTGAACTTCTCTATTCTCAGTTATGTA
TTTTCCATGCCTTGCAAAATGGCGTTACTTAAGCTAGCTTGCCAAACCTACAGGTGGGGTCTTTCATTCC
CCCCTTTTTCTGGAGACTAAATAAAATCTTTTATTTTATCTATGGCTCGTACTCTATAGGCTTCAGCTGG
TGATATTGTTGAGTCAAAACTAGAGCCTGGACCACTGATATCCTGTCTTTAACAAATTGGACTAATCGCC
TCTACGCCGGACGCATCGTGGCCGGCATCACCGGCGCCACAGGTGCGGTTGCTGGCGCCTATATCGCCGA
CATCACCGATGGGGAAGATCGGGCTCGCCACTTCGGGCTCATGAGCGCTTGTTTCGGCGTGGGTATGGTG
GCAGGCCCCGTGGCCGGGGGACTGTTGGGCGCCATCTCCTTGCATGCACCATTCCTTGCGCCGTCGTTTT
ACAACGTCGTGACTGGGAAAACCCTGGCGTTACCCAACTTAATCGCCTTGCAGCACATCCCCCTTTCGCC
AGCTGGCGTAATAGCGAAGAGGCCCGCACCGATCGCCCTTCCCAACAGTTGCGCAGCCTGAATGGCGAAT
GGCGCCTGATGCGGTATTTTCTCCTTACGCATCTGTGCGGTATTTCACACCGCATATGGTGCACTCTCAG
TACAATCTGCTCTGATGCCGCATAGTTAAGCCAGCCCCGACACCCGCCAACACCCGCTGACGCGCCCTGA
CGGGCTTGTCTGCTCCCGGCATCCGCTTACAGACAAGCTGTGACCGTCTCCGGGAGCTGCATGTGTCAGA
GGTTTTCACCGTCATCACCGAAACGCGCGAGACGAAAGGGCCTCGTGATACGCCTATTTTTATAGGTTAA
TGTCATGATAATAATGGTTTCTTAGACGTCAGGTGGCACTTTTCGGGGAAATGTGCGCGGAACCCCTATT
TGTTTATTTTTCTAAATACATTCAAATATGTATCCGCTCATGAGACAATAACCCTGATAAATGCTTCAAT
AATATTGAAAAAGGAAGAGTATGAGTATTCAACATTTCCGTGTCGCCCTTATTCCCTTTTTTGCGGCATT
TTGCCTTCCTGTTTTTGCTCACCCAGAAACGCTGGTGAAAGTAAAAGATGCTGAAGATCAGTTGGGTGCA
CGAGTGGGTTACATCGAACTGGATCTCAACAGCGGTAAGATCCTTGAGAGTTTTCGCCCCGAAGAACGTT
TTCCAATGATGAGCACTTTTAAAGTTCTGCTATGTGGCGCGGTATTATCCCGTATTGACGCCGGGCAAGA
GCAACTCGGTCGCCGCATACACTATTCTCAGAATGACTTGGTTGAGTACTCACCAGTCACAGAAAAGCAT
CTTACGGATGGCATGACAGTAAGAGAATTATGCAGTGCTGCCATAACCATGAGTGATAACACTGCGGCCA
ACTTACTTCTGACAACGATCGGAGGACCGAAGGAGCTAACCGCTTTTTTGCACAACATGGGGGATCATGT
AACTCGCCTTGATCGTTGGGAACCGGAGCTGAATGAAGCCATACCAAACGACGAGCGTGACACCACGATG
CCTGTAGCAATGGCAACAACGTTGCGCAAACTATTAACTGGCGAACTACTTACTCTAGCTTCCCGGCAAC
AATTAATAGACTGGATGGAGGCGGATAAAGTTGCAGGACCACTTCTGCGCTCGGCCCTTCCGGCTGGCTG
GTTTATTGCTGATAAATCTGGAGCCGGTGAGCGTGGGTCTCGCGGTATCATTGCAGCACTGGGGCCAGAT
GGTAAGCCCTCCCGTATCGTAGTTATCTACACGACGGGGAGTCAGGCAACTATGGATGAACGAAATAGAC
AGATCGCTGAGATAGGTGCCTCACTGATTAAGCATTGGTAACTGTCAGACCAAGTTTACTCATATATACT
TTAGATTGATTTAAAACTTCATTTTTAATTTAAAAGGATCTAGGTGAAGATCCTTTTTGATAATCTCATG
ACCAAAATCCCTTAACGTGAGTTTTCGTTCCACTGAGCGTCAGACCCCGTAGAAAAGATCAAAGGATCTT
CTTGAGATCCTTTTTTTCTGCGCGTAATCTGCTGCTTGCAAACAAAAAAACCACCGCTACCAGCGGTGGT
TTGTTTGCCGGATCAAGAGCTACCAACTCTTTTTCCGAAGGTAACTGGCTTCAGCAGAGCGCAGATACCA
AATACTGTTCTTCTAGTGTAGCCGTAGTTAGGCCACCACTTCAAGAACTCTGTAGCACCGCCTACATACC
TCGCTCTGCTAATCCTGTTACCAGTGGCTGCTGCCAGTGGCGATAAGTCGTGTCTTACCGGGTTGGACTC
AAGACGATAGTTACCGGATAAGGCGCAGCGGTCGGGCTGAACGGGGGGTTCGTGCACACAGCCCAGCTTG
GAGCGAACGACCTACACCGAACTGAGATACCTACAGCGTGAGCTATGAGAAAGCGCCACGCTTCCCGAAG
GGAGAAAGGCGGACAGGTATCCGGTAAGCGGCAGGGTCGGAACAGGAGAGCGCACGAGGGAGCTTCCAGG
GGGAAACGCCTGGTATCTTTATAGTCCTGTCGGGTTTCGCCACCTCTGACTTGAGCGTCGATTTTTGTGA
TGCTCGTCAGGGGGGCGGAGCCTATGGAAAAACGCCAGCAACGCGGCCTTTTTACGGTTCCTGGCCTTTT
GCTGGCCTTTTGCTCACATGTTCTTTCCTGCGTTATCCCCTGATTCTGTGGATAACCGTATTACCGCCTT
TGAGTGAGCTGATACCGCTCGCCGCAGCCGAACGACCGAGCGCAGCGAGTCAGTGAGCGAGGAAGCGGAA
GAGCGCCCAATACGCAAACCGCCTCTCCCCGCGCGTTGGCCGATTCATTAATGCAGCTGGCACGACAGGT
TTCCCGACTGGAAAGCGGGCAGTGAGCGCAACGCAATTAATGTGAGTTAGCTCACTCATTAGGCACCCCA
GGCTTTACACTTTATGCTTCCGGCTCGTATGTTGTGTGGAATTGTGAGCGGATAACAATTTCACAATTCT
CCCCAGCTCTTTCTGCGCTGTCCATAATGAACTATTTCAGGAGTATTGGAGTATGTGGATTCAAAACAGT
GGCTAATTGAGTCAGGATTACTTAATATTCGACTCCTACCCTCAGAATGTTGTTCTCCAACTTCAAGAAA
CTGTTACCCATGAAAGACCCCCGCTGACGGGTAGTCAATCACTCAGAGGAGACCCTCCCAAGGAACAGCG
AGACCACAAGTCGGATGCAACTGCAAGAGGGTTTATTGGATACACGGGTACCCGGGCGACGCAGTCTATC
GGAGGACTGGCGCGCCGAGTGAGGGGTTGTGGGCTCTTTTATTGAGCTCGGGGAGCAGAAGCGCGCGAAC
AGAAGCGAGAAGCGAACTGATTGGTTAGTTCAAATAAGGCACAGGGTCATTTCAGGTCCTTGGGGCACCC
TGGAAACATCTGATGGTTCTCTAGCTTGCCAAACCTACAGGTGGGGTCTTTCATTCCCCCCTTTTTCTGG
AGACTAAATAAAATCTTTTATTTTATCGATCCTCTAGAGTC
