>Addgene plasmid #41942 | MSCV-CMV-DsRed-IRES-d1EGFP | addgene partial sequence | sequence record 61893 | pLXSN5 5'-CCCTTGAACCTCCTCGTTCGACC-3'
CAGCCCTCACTCCTTCTCTAGGCGCCGGAATTAGATCTCTCGAGGCCGCCTACACATTGATCCTAGCAGA
AGCACAGGCTGCAGGGTGACGGTCCATCCCGCTCTCCTGGGCACAAGACATGGGCAGCGTGCCATCATCC
TGCGCCGCCACCGCCGGCGGGAAGCCATGGCTAAGCTTCTTGTACAGCTCGTCCATGCCGAGAGTGATCC
CGGCGGCGGTCACGAACTCCAGCAGGACCATGTGATCGCGCTTCTCGTTGGGGTCTTTGCTCAGGGCGGA
CTGGGTGCTCAGGTAGTGGTTGTCGGGCAGCAGCACGGGGCCGTCGCCGATGGGGGTGTTCTGCTGGTAG
TGGTCGGCGAGCTGCACGCTGCCGTCCTCGATGTTGTGGCGGATCTTGAAGTTCACCTTGATGCCGTTCT
TCTGCTTGTCGGCCATGATATAGACGTTGTGGCTGTTGTAGTTGTACTCCAGCTTGTGCCCCAGGATGTT
GCCGTCCTCCTTGAAGTCGATGCCCTTCAGCTCGATGCGGTTCACCAGGGTGTCGCCCTCGAACTTCACC
TCGGCGCGGGTCTTGTAGTTGCCGTCGTCCTTGAAGAAGATGGTGCGCTCCTGGACGTAGCCTTCGGGCA
TGGCGGACTTGAAGAAGTCGTGCTGCTTCATGTGGTCGGGGTAGCGGCTGAAGCACTGCACGCCGTAGGT
CAGGGTGGTCACGAGGGTGGGCCAGGGCACGGGCAGCTTGCCGGTGGTGCAGATGAACTTCAGGGTCAGC
TTGCCGTAGGTGGCATCGCCCTCGCCCTCGCCGGACACGCTGAACTTGTGGCCGTTTACGTCGCCGTCCA
GCTCGACCAGGATGGGCACCACCCCGGTGAACAGCTCCTCGCCCTTGCTCACCATGGTTGTGGCCATATT
ATCATCGTGTTTTTCAAAGGAAAACCACGTCCCCGTGGTTCGGGGGGCCTAGACGTTTTTT
