>Addgene plasmid #41942 | MSCV-CMV-DsRed-IRES-d1EGFP | addgene partial sequence | sequence record 62724 | IRES-F 5'-TGGCTCTCCTCAAGCGTATT-3'
AGAAGGTACCCCATTGTATGGGATCTGATCTGGGGCCTCGGTACACATGCTTTACATGTGTTTAGTCGAG
GTTAAAAAAACGTCTAGGCCCCCCGAACCACGGGGACGTGGTTTTCCTTTGAAAAACACGATGATAATAT
GGCCACAACCATGGTGAGCAAGGGCGAGGAGCTGTTCACCGGGGTGGTGCCCATCCTGGTCGAGCTGGAC
GGCGACGTAAACGGCCACAAGTTCAGCGTGTCCGGCGAGGGCGAGGGCGATGCCACCTACGGCAAGCTGA
CCCTGAAGTTCATCTGCACCACCGGCAAGCTGCCCGTGCCCTGGCCCACCCTCGTGACCACCCTGACCTA
CGGCGTGCAGTGCTTCAGCCGCTACCCCGACCACATGAAGCAGCACGACTTCTTCAAGTCCGCCATGCCC
GAAGGCTACGTCCAGGAGCGCACCATCTTCTTCAAGGACGACGGCAACTACAAGACCCGCGCCGAGGTGA
AGTTCGAGGGCGACACCCTGGTGAACCGCATCGAGCTGAAGGGCATCGACTTCAAGGAGGACGGCAACAT
CCTGGGGCACAAGCTGGAGTACAACTACAACAGCCACAACGTCTATATCATGGCCGACAAGCAGAAGAAC
GGCATCAAGGTGAACTTCAAGATCCGCCACAACATCGAGGACGGCAGCGTGCAGCTCGCCGACCACTACC
AGCAGAACACCCCCATCGGCGACGGCCCCGTGCTGCTGCCCGACAACCACTACCTGAGCACCCAGTCCGC
CCTGAGCAAAGACCCCAACGAGAAGCGCGATCACATGGTCCTGCTGGAGTTCGTGACCGCCGCCGGGATC
ACTCTCGGCATGGACGAGCTGTACAAGAAAGCTTAG
