>Addgene plasmid #41942 | MSCV-CMV-DsRed-IRES-d1EGFP | addgene partial sequence | sequence record 63435 | cmv-f 5'-CGCAAATGGGCGGTAGGCGTG-3'
TAGCAGAGCTCGTTTAGTGAACCGTCAGATCGCCTGGAGACGCCATCCACGCCTGTTTTGACCTCCATAG
AAGACACCGGGACCGATCCAGCCTCCGCGGCCGGGAACGGTGCATTGGAACGGACCTGCAGGAATTGATC
CGCGGCCGCACCGGCTAGCGCTACCGGACTCAGATCCACCGGTCGCCACCATGGCCTCCTCCGAGGACGT
CATCAAGGAGTTCATGCGCTTCAAGGTGCGCATGGAGGGCTCCGTGAACGGCCACGAGTTCGAGATCGAG
GGCGAGGGCGAGGGCCGCCCCTACGAGGGCACCCAGACCGCCAAGCTGAAGGTGACCAAGGGCGGCCCCC
TGCCCTTCGCCTGGGACATCCTGTCCCCCCAGTTCCAGTACGGCTCCAAGGTGTACGTGAAGCACCCCGC
CGACATCCCCGACTACAAGAAGCTGTCCTTCCCCGAGGGCTTCAAGTGGGAGCGCGTGATGAACTTCGAG
GACGGCGGCGTGGTGACCGTGACCCAGGACTCCTCCCTGCAGGACGGCTCCTTCATCTACAAGGTGAAGT
TCATCGGCGTGAACTTCCCCTCCGACGGCCCCGTAATGCAGAAGAAGACTATGGGCTGGGAGGCCTCCAC
CGAGCGCCTGTACCCCCGCGACGGCGTGCTGAAGGGCGAGATCCACAAGGCCCTGAAGCTGAAGGACGGC
GGCCACTACCTGGTGGAGTTCAAGTCCATCTACATGGCCAAGAAGCCCGTGCAGCTGCCCGGCTACTACT
ACGTGGACTCCAAGCTGGACATCACCTCCCACAACGAGGACTACACCATCGTGGA
